>Addgene plasmid #69117 | pBrain-GFP-TACC3KDP(L566,567A)-shTACC3 | depositor full sequence | sequence record 122092 | pBrain-GFP-TACC3KDP(L566,567A)-shTACC3 sequence 7952 bps
TAGTTATTCTGGCGAAAGGGGGATGTGCTGCAAGGCGATTAAGTTGGGTAACGCCAGGGTTTTCCCAGTC
ACGACGTTGTAAAACGACGGCCAGTGAATTGTAATACGACTCACTATAGGGCGAATTGGAGCTCCACCGC
GGTGGCGGCCGCTCTAGAACTAGTGGATCCCCCGGGCTGCAGGAATTCGAACGCTGACGTCATCAACCCG
CTCCAAGGAATCGCGGGCCCAGTGTCACTAGGCGGGAACACCCAGCGCGCGTGCGCCCTGGCAGGAAGAT
GGCTGTGAGGGACAGGGGAGTGGCGCCCTGCAATATTTGCATGTCGCTATGTGTTCTGGGAAATCACCAT
AAACGTGAAATGTCTTTGGATTTGGGAATCTTATAAGTTCTGTATGAGACCACAGATCCCCGTTACCGGA
AGATCGTCTGTTCAAGAGACAGACGATCTTCCGGTAACTTTTTGGAAAAGCTTATCGATACCGTCGACCT
CGAGGGGGGGCCCGGTACCAGCTTTTGTTCCCTTTAGTGAGGGTTAATTTCGAGCTTGGCGTAATCATGG
TCATAGCTGTTTCCTGTGTGAAATTGTTATCCGCTCACAATTCCACACAACATACGAGCCGGAAGCATAA
AGTGTAAAGCCTGGGGTGCCTAATGAGTGAGCTAACTCACATTAATTGCGTTGCGCTCACTGCCCGCTTT
CCAGTCGGGAAACCTGTCGTGCCAGATAGTAATCAATTACGGGGTCATTAGTTCATAGCCCATATATGGA
GTTCCGCGTTACATAACTTACGGTAAATGGCCCGCCTGGCTGACCGCCCAACGACCCCCGCCCATTGACG
TCAATAATGACGTATGTTCCCATAGTAACGCCAATAGGGACTTTCCATTGACGTCAATGGGTGGAGTATT
TACGGTAAACTGCCCACTTGGCAGTACATCAAGTGTATCATATGCCAAGTACGCCCCCTATTGACGTCAA
TGACGGTAAATGGCCCGCCTGGCATTATGCCCAGTACATGACCTTATGGGACTTTCCTACTTGGCAGTAC
ATCTACGTATTAGTCATCGCTATTACCATGGTGATGCGGTTTTGGCAGTACATCAATGGGCGTGGATAGC
GGTTTGACTCACGGGGATTTCCAAGTCTCCACCCCATTGACGTCAATGGGAGTTTGTTTTGGCACCAAAA
TCAACGGGACTTTCCAAAATGTCGTAACAACTCCGCCCCATTGACGCAAATGGGCGGTAGGCGTGTACGG
TGGGAGGTCTATATAAGCAGAGCTGGTTTAGTGAACCGTCAGATCCGCTAGCGCTACCGGTCGCCACCAT
GGTGAGCAAGGGCGAGGAGCTGTTCACCGGGGTGGTGCCCATCCTGGTCGAGCTGGACGGCGACGTAAAC
GGCCACAAGTTCAGCGTGTCCGGCGAGGGCGAGGGCGATGCCACCTACGGCAAGCTGACCCTGAAGTTCA
TCTGCACCACCGGCAAGCTGCCCGTGCCCTGGCCCACCCTCGTGACCACCCTGACCTACGGCGTGCAGTG
CTTCAGCCGCTACCCCGACCACATGAAGCAGCACGACTTCTTCAAGTCCGCCATGCCCGAAGGCTACGTC
CAGGAGCGCACCATCTTCTTCAAGGACGACGGCAACTACAAGACCCGCGCCGAGGTGAAGTTCGAGGGCG
ACACCCTGGTGAACCGCATCGAGCTGAAGGGCATCGACTTCAAGGAGGACGGCAACATCCTGGGGCACAA
GCTGGAGTACAACTACAACAGCCACAACGTCTATATCATGGCCGACAAGCAGAAGAACGGCATCAAGGTG
AACTTCAAGATCCGCCACAACATCGAGGACGGCAGCGTGCAGCTCGCCGACCACTACCAGCAGAACACCC
CCATCGGCGACGGCCCCGTGCTGCTGCCCGACAACCACTACCTGAGCACCCAGTCCGCCCTGAGCAAAGA
CCCCAACGAGAAGCGCGATCACATGGTCCTGCTGGAGTTCGTGACCGCCGCCGGGATCACTCTCGGCATG
GACGAGCTGTACAAGTCCGGACTCAGATCTCGAGCTCAAGCTTCGAATTCTGCAGTCGACGGTACCGCGG
GCCCGGGTATGAGTCTGCAGGTCTTAAACGACAAAAATGTCAGCAATGAAAAAAATACAGAAAATTGCGA
CTTCCTGTTTTCGCCACCAGAAGTTACAGGTAGGTCATCTGTTCTTCGTGTGTCACAGAAAGAAAATGTG
CCACCCAAGAACCTGGCCAAAGCTATGAAGGTGACTTTTCAGACACCTCTGCGGGATCCACAGACGCACA
GGATTCTAAGTCCTAGCATGGCCAGCAAACTTGAGGCTCCTTTCACTCAGGATGACACCCTTGGACTGGA
AAACTCACACCCGGTCTGGACACAGAAAGAGAACCAACAGCTCATCAAGGAAGTGGATGCCAAAACTACT
CATGGAATTCTACAGAAACCAGTGGAGGCTGACACCGACCTCCTGGGGGATGCAAGCCCAGCCTTTGGGA
GTGGCAGCTCCAGCGAGTCTGGCCCAGGTGCCCTGGCTGACCTGGACTGCTCAAGCTCTTCCCAGAGCCC
AGGAAGTTCTGAGAACCAAATGGTGTCTCCAGGAAAAGTGTCTGGCAGCCCTGAGCAAGCCGTGGAGGAA
AACCTTAGTTCCTATTCCTTAGACAGAAGAGTGACACCCGCCTCTGAGACCCTAGAAGACCCTTGCAGGA
CAGAGTCCCAGCACAAAGCGGAGACTCCGCACGGAGCCGAGGAAGAATGCAAAGCGGAGACTCCGCACGG
AGCCGAGGAGGAATGCCGGCACGGTGGGGTCTGTGCTCCCGCAGCAGTGGCCACTTCGCCTCCTGGTGCA
ATCCCTAAGGAAGCCTGCGGAGGAGCACCCCTGCAGGGTCTGCCTGGCGAAGCCCTGGGCTGCCCTGCGG
GTGTGGGCACCCCCGTGCCAGCAGATGGCACTCAGACCCTTACCTGTGCACACACCTCTGCTCCTGAGAG
CACAGCCCCAACCAACCACCTGGTGGCTGGCAGGGCCATGACCCTGAGTCCTCAGGAAGAAGTGGCTGCA
GGCCAAATGGCCAGCTCCTCGAGGAGCGGACCTGTAAAACTAGAATTTGATGTATCTGATGGCGCCACCA
GCAAAAGGGCACCCCCACCAAGGAGACTGGGAGAGAGGTCCGGCCTCAAGCCTCCCTTGAGGAAAGCAGC
AGTGAGGCAGCAAAAGGCCCCGCAGGAGGTGGAGGAGGACGACGGTAGGAGCGGAGCAGGAGAGGACCCC
CCCATGCCAGCTTCTCGGGGCTCTTACCACCTCGACTGGGACAAAATGGATGACCCAAACTTCATCCCGT
TCGGAGGTGACACCAAGTCTGGTTGCAGTGAGGCCCAGCCCCCAGAAAGCCCTGAGACCAGGCTGGGCCA
GCCAGCGGCTGAACAGTTGCATGCTGGGCCTGCCACGGAGGAGCCAGGTCCCTGTCTGAGCCAGCAGCTG
CATTCAGCCTCAGCGGAGGACACGCCTGTGGTGCAGTTGGCAGCCGAGACCCCAACAGCAGAGAGCAAGG
AGAGAGCCTTGAACTCTGCCAGCACCTCGCTTCCCACAAGCTGTCCAGGCAGTGAGCCAGTGCCCACCCA
TCAGCAGGGGCAGCCTGCCTTGGAGCTGAAAGAGGAGAGCTTCAGAGACCCCGCTGAGGTTCTAGGCACG
GGCGCGGAGGTGGATTACCTGGAGCAGTTTGGAACTTCCTCGTTTAAGGAGTCGGCCTTGAGGAAGCAGT
CCTTATACCTCAAGTTCGACCCCGCCGCGAGGGACAGTCCTGGTAGACCAGTGCCCGTGGCCACCGAGAC
CAGCAGCATGCACGGTGCAAATGAGACTCCCTCAGGACGTCCGCGGGAAGCCAAGCTTGTGGAGTTCGAT
TTCTTGGGAGCACTGGACATTCCTGTGCCAGGCCCACCCCCAGGTGTTCCCGCGCCTGGGGGCCCACCCC
TGTCCACCGGACCTATAGTGGACCTGCTCCAGTACAGCCAGAAGGACCTGGATGCAGTGGTAAAGGCGAC
ACAGGAGGAGAACCGGGAGCTGAGGAGCAGGTGTGAGGAGCTCCACGGGAAGAACCTGGAACTGGGGAAG
ATCATGGACAGGTTCGAAGAGGTTGTGTACCAGGCCATGGAGGAAGTTCAGAAGCAGAAGGAACTTTCCA
AAGCTGAAATCCAGAAAGTTCTAAAAGAAAAAGACCAACTTACCACAGATCTGAACTCCATGGAGAAGTC
CTTCTCCGACCTCTTCAAGCGTTTTGAGAAACAGAAAGAGGTGATCGAGGGCTACCGCAAGAACGAAGAG
TCACTGAAGAAGTGCGTGGAGGATTACCTGGCAAGGATCACCCAGGAGGGCCAGAGGTACCAAGCCCTGA
AGGCCCACGCGGAGGAGAAGCTGCAGCTGGCAAACGAGGAGATCGCCCAGGTCCGGAGCAAGGCCCAGGC
GGAA
[138 nt withheld, positions 4485-4622]
TCTAGATAACTGATCATAATCAGCCATACCACATTTGTAGAGGTTTTACTTGCTTTAAAAAACCTCCCAC
ACCTCCCCCTGAACCTGAAACATAAAATGAATGCAATTGTTGTTGTTAACTTGTTTATTGCAGCTTATAA
TGGTTACAAATAAAGCAATAGCATCACAAATTTCACAAATAAAGCATTTTTTTCACTGCATTCTAGTTGT
GGTTTGTCCAAACTCATCAATGTATCTTAACGCGTAAATTGTAAGCGTTAATATTTTGTTAAAATTCGCG
TTAAATTTTTGTTAAATCAGCTCATTTTTTAACCAATAGGCCGAAATCGGCAAAATCCCTTATAAATCAA
AAGAATAGACCGAGATAGGGT
[37 nt withheld, positions 4994-5030]
AAAGAACGTGGACTCCAACGTCAAAGG
[49 nt withheld, positions 5058-5106]
T
[91 nt withheld, positions 5108-5198]
G
[124 nt withheld, positions 5200-5323]
CAGGTGGCACTTTTCGGGGAAATGTGCGCGGAACCCCTATTTGTTTATTTTTCTAAATACATTCAAATAT
GTATCCGCTCATGAGACAATAACCCTGATAAATGCTTCAATAATATTGAAAAAGGAAGAGTCCTGAGGCG
GAAAGAACCAGCTGTGGAATGTGTGTCAGTTAGGGTGTGGAAAGTCCCCAGGCTCCCCAGCAGGCAGAAG
TATGCAAAGCATGCATCTCAATTAGTCAGCAACCAGGTGTGGAAAGTCCCCAGGCTCCCCAGCAGGCAGA
AGTATGCAAAGCATGCATCTCAATTAGTCAGCAACCATAGTCCCGCCCCTAACTCCGCCCATCCCGCCCC
TAACTCCGCCCAGTTCCGCCCATTCTCCGCCCCATGGCTGACTAATTTTTTTTATTTATGCAGAGGCCGA
GGCCGCCTCGGCCTCTGAGCTATTCCAGAAGTAGTGAGGAGGCTTTTTTGGAGGCCTAGGCTTTTGCAAA
GATCGATCAAGAGACAGGATGAGGATCGTTTCGCATGATTGAACAAGATGGATTGCACGCAGGTTCTCCG
GCCGCTTGGGTGGAGAGGCTATTCGGCTATGACTGGGCACAACAGACAATCGGCTGCTCTGATGCCGCCG
TGTTCCGGCTGTCAGCGCAGGGGCGCCCGGTTCTTTTTGTCAAGACCGACCTGTCCGGTGCCCTGAATGA
ACTGCAAGACGAGGCAGCGCGGCTATCGTGGCTGGCCACGACGGGCGTTCCTTGCGCAGCTGTGCTCGAC
GTTGTCACTGAAGCGGGAAGGGACTGGCTGCTATTGGGCGAAGTGCCGGGGCAGGATCTCCTGTCATCTC
ACCTTGCTCCTGCCGAGAAAGTATCCATCATGGCTGATGCAATGCGGCGGCTGCATACGCTTGATCCGGC
TACCTGCCCATTCGACCACCAAGCGAAACATCGCATCGAGCGAGCACGTACTCGGATGGAAGCCGGTCTT
GTCGATCAGGATGATCTGGACGAAGAGCATCAGGGGCTCGCGCCAGCCGAACTGTTCGCCAGGCTCAAGG
CGAGCATGCCCGACGGCGAGGATCTCGTCGTGACCCATGGCGATGCCTGCTTGCCGAATATCATGGTGGA
AAATGGCCGCTTTTCTGGATTCATCGACTGTGGCCGGCTGGGTGTGGCGGACCGCTATCAGGACATAGCG
TTGGCTACCCGTGATATTGCTGAAGAGCTTGGCGGCGAATGGGCTGACCGCTTCCTCGTGCTTTACGGTA
TCGCCGCTCCCGATTCGCAGCGCATCGCCTTCTATCGCCTTCTTGACGAGTTCTTCTGAGCGGGACTCTG
GGGTTCGAAATGACCGACCAAGCGACGCCCAACCTGCCATCACGAGATTTCGATTCCACCGCCGCCTTCT
ATGAAAGGTTGGGCTTCGGAATCGTTTTCCGGGACGCCGGCTGGATGATCCTCCAGCGCGGGGATCTCAT
GCTGGAGTTCTTCGCCCACCCTAGGGGGAGGCTAACTGAAACACGGAAGGAGACAATACCGGAAGGAACC
CGCGCTATGACGGCAATAAAAAGACAGAATAAAACGCACGGTGTTGGGTCGTTTGTTCATAAACGCGGGG
TTCGGTCCCAGGGCTGGCACTCTGTCGATACCCCACCGAGACCCCATTGGGGCCAATACGCCCGCGTTTC
TTCCTTTTCCCCACCCCACCCCCCAAGTTCGGGTGAAGGCCCAGGGCTCGCAGCCAACGTCGGGGCGGCA
GGCCCTGCCATAGCCTCAGGTTACTCATATATACTTTAGATTGATTTAAAACTTCATTTTTAATTTAAAA
GGATCTAGGTGAAGATCCTTTTTGATAATCTCATGACCAAAATCCCTTAACGTGAGTTTTCGTTCCACTG
AGCGTCAGACCCCGTAGAAAAGATCAAAGGATCTTCTTGAGATCCTTTTTTTCTGCGCGTAATCTGCTGC
TTGCAAACAAAAAAACCACCGCTACCAGCGGTGGTTTGTTTGCCGGATCAAGAGCTACCAACTCTTTTTC
CGAAGGTAACTGGCTTCAGCAGAGCGCAGATACCAAATACTGTCCTTCTAGTGTAGCCGTAGTTAGGCCA
CCACTTCAAGAACTCTGTAGCACCGCCTACATACCTCGCTCTGCTAATCCTGTTACCAGTGGCTGCTGCC
AGTGGCGATAAGTCGTGTCTTACCGGGTTGGACTCAAGACGATAGTTACCGGATAAGGCGCAGCGGTCGG
GCTGAACGGGGGGTTCGTGCACACAGCCCAGCTTGGAGCGAACGACCTACACCGAACTGAGATACCTACA
GCGTGAGCTATGAGAAAGCGCCACGCTTCCCGAAGGGAGAAAGGCGGACAGGTATCCGGTAAGCGGCAGG
GTCGGAACAGGAGAGCGCACGAGGGAGCTTCCAGGGGGAAACGCCTGGTATCTTTATAGTCCTGTCGGGT
TTCGCCACCTCTGACTTGAGCGTCGATTTTTGTGATGCTCGTCAGGGGGGCGGAGCCTATGGAAAAACGC
CAGCAACGCGGCCTTTTTACGGTTCCTGGCCTTTTGCTGGCCTTTTGCTCACATGTTCTTTCCTGCGTTA
TCCCCTGATTCTGTGGATAACCGTATTACCGCCATGCAT
Features (pLannotate 1.2.2; 25 found; start..end, strand, type, name):
      9..99      -  CDS            lacZα (fragment): LacZα fragment of β-galactosidase; lacZ fragment
    102..120     +  promoter       T7 promoter: promoter for bacteriophage T7 RNA polymerase
    129..190     +  misc_feature   MCS (fragment): pBluescript multiple cloning site
    189..403     +  promoter       H1 promoter: human H1 RNA promoter
    468..509     +  misc_feature   MCS (fragment): pBluescript multiple cloning site
    521..539     -  promoter       T3 promoter: promoter for bacteriophage T3 RNA polymerase
    584..600     -  protein_bind   lac operator: The lac repressor binds to the lac operator to inhibit transcription in E. coli. This inhibition can be relieved by adding lactose or isopropyl-β-D-thiogalactopyranoside (IPTG). lac repressor encoded by lacI
    608..638     -  promoter       lac promoter: promoter for the E. coli lac operon
    653..674     -  protein_bind   CAP binding site: CAP binding activates transcription in the presence of cAMP. E. coli catabolite activator protein
    687..725     -  CDS            lacI (fragment): lac repressor; lacI; The lac repressor binds to the lac operator to inhibit transcription in E. coli. This inhibition can be relieved by adding lactose or isopropyl-β-D-thiogalactopyranoside (IPTG).
    777..1080    +  enhancer       CMV enhancer: human cytomegalovirus immediate early enhancer
   1081..1284    +  promoter       CMV promoter: human cytomegalovirus (CMV) immediate early promoter
   1329..2045    +  CDS            EGFP: EGFP is a basic (constitutively fluorescent) green fluorescent protein published in 1996, derived from Aequorea victoria. It is reported to be a rapidly-maturing weak dimer with moderate acid sensitivity.
   2046..2107    +  misc_feature   MCS (fragment): multiple cloning site
   2109..4622    +  CDS            TACC3 (sequence partly withheld): TACC3_HUMAN - Also known as ERIC1. Experimental evidence at protein level: Swiss-Prot protein existence level 1. Plays a role in the microtubule-dependent coupling of the nucleus and the centrosome. Involved in the processes that regulate centrosome-mediated interkinetic nuclear migration (INM) of neural progenitors (By similarity). Acts as component of the TACC3/ch- TOG/clathrin complex proposed to contribute to stabilization of kinetochore fibers of the mitotic spindle by acting as inter- microtubule bridge. The TACC3/ch-TOG/clathrin complex is required for the maintenance of kinetochore fib
   4633..4717    +  CDS            large T antigen (fragment): large T antigen from SV40 (simian virus 40)
   4740..4861    +  polyA_signal   SV40 poly(A) signal: SV40 polyadenylation signal
   4895..5323    -  rep_origin     f1 ori (sequence partly withheld): f1 bacteriophage origin of replication; arrow indicates direction of (+) strand synthesis
   5350..5454    +  promoter       AmpR promoter: bla
   5456..5813    +  promoter       SV40 promoter: SV40 enhancer and early promoter
   5848..6642    +  CDS            NeoR/KanR: aminoglycoside phosphotransferase from Tn5; aph(3')-II (or nptII); confers resistance to neomycin, kanamycin, and G418 (Geneticin®)
   6663..6815    +  CDS            ble (fragment): BLE_KLEPN - Experimental evidence at protein level: Swiss-Prot protein existence level 1. Binding protein with a strong affinity to the bleomycin family of antibiotics. Binds to CL990; an antimitotic-antibiotic compound. From Klebsiella pneumoniae.
   6874..6921    +  polyA_signal   HSV TK poly(A) signal: herpes simplex virus thymidine kinase polyadenylation signal (Cole and Stacy, 1985)
   7012..7028    -  polyA_signal   bGH poly(A) signal (fragment): bovine growth hormone polyadenylation signal
   7250..7838    +  rep_origin     ori: high-copy-number ColE1/pMB1/pBR322/pUC origin of replication
