[The description below was written by a language model from this plasmid's Addgene catalogue record and pLannotate feature annotations shown in this document.]
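Description:
pBrain-GFP-TACC3KDP(L566,567A)-shTACC3 is a 7,952 bp dual-promoter mammalian plasmid built on the pBrain backbone. It is designed for knockdown-and-replacement experiments, in which endogenous human TACC3 is depleted by RNAi while a tagged, RNAi-resistant mutant is expressed from the same molecule. It replicates in E. coli from a high-copy ColE1/pUC-type origin and also carries an f1 origin. A single NeoR/KanR (Tn5 aminoglycoside phosphotransferase) gene sits behind tandem bacterial (AmpR) and SV40 early promoters and is terminated by an HSV TK poly(A) signal. This gene gives kanamycin resistance in bacteria and G418 selection in mammalian cells.

The RNAi unit consists of a human H1 RNA polymerase III promoter embedded in a pBluescript-derived segment, with MCS fragments, T7/T3 promoters and lac remnants flanking it. The shTACC3 hairpin itself is not annotated in the feature table; it presumably lies in the short unannotated gap just downstream of H1, and the record does not state how it was cloned. The second unit uses the CMV enhancer/promoter to drive EGFP fused through a short linker to the N-terminus of full-length human TACC3 (2,514 bp), followed by an SV40 poly(A) signal. The TACC3 coding sequence carries silent changes at codons 30–33 that make the transcript resistant to the shRNA ("knockdown-proof"). It also carries L566A and L567A substitutions.

Because both units are on one plasmid, GFP-positive cells should also be the ones in which endogenous TACC3 is silenced, so the behaviour of the mutant can be imaged against a depleted background. The associated work concerns TACC3–ch-TOG tracking of growing microtubule tips, but the record does not state the specific functional effect of the LL-to-AA mutation.
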