Addgene plasmid #69117: pBrain-GFP-TACC3KDP(L566,567A)-shTACC3
Purpose: Dual-promoter plasmid to express knockdown-proof human TACC3 (L566A and L567A substitutions) tagged with EGFP along with shRNA to knock down endogenous TACC3 in mammalian cells.
Depositing lab: Stephen Royle. Depositing organization: University of Warwick. Publication: TACC3-ch-TOG track the growing tips of microtubules independently of clathrin and Aurora-A phosphorylation. Gutierrez-Caballero C, Burgess SG, Bayliss R, Royle SJ. Biol Open. 2015 Jan 16;4(2):170-9. doi: 10.1242/bio.201410843. PubMed 25596274.
Backbone
  Vector backbone: pBrain
  Backbone size w/o insert (bp): 5438
  Total vector size (bp): 7952
  Vector type: Mammalian Expression, RNAi
  Selectable markers: Neomycin (select with G418)
Growth in bacteria
  Bacterial resistance: Kanamycin, 50 μg/mL
  Growth temperature: 37°C
  Growth strain: DH5alpha
  Copy number: Unknown
Gene/Insert 1
  Gene/Insert name: Transforming Acidic Coiled Coil protein 3 (alt names: TACC3; ERIC1)
  Species: H. sapiens (human)
  Insert size (bp): 2514
  Mutation: LL (566-567aa) mutated to AA. Silent mutations in amino acids 30-33 to confer siRNA resistance.
  GenBank ID: NM_006342.2
  Entrez Gene: TACC3 (a.k.a. ERIC-1, ERIC1, Tacc4, maskin)
  Promoter: CMV
  Tag / fusion protein: EGFP (N terminal on insert)
  Cloning method: Restriction Enzyme; 5′ cloning site NheI (not destroyed); 3′ cloning site MluI (not destroyed)
  Sequencing primers: 5′ -; 3′ -
Gene/Insert 2
  Gene/Insert name: shTACC3
  Species: H. sapiens (human)
  Cloning method: Unknown
  Sequencing primers: 5′ -; 3′ -
Resource information
  A portion of this plasmid was derived from a plasmid made by: Human TACC3 Clone: IMAGE ID 6148176 (Clone BC106071).
Terms and licenses: Academic/Nonprofit Terms; Industry Terms: Not Available to Industry
How to cite: pBrain-GFP-TACC3KDP(L566,567A)-shTACC3 was a gift from Stephen Royle (Addgene plasmid # 69117 ; http://n2t.net/addgene:69117 ; RRID:Addgene_69117)
