>Addgene plasmid #69117 | pBrain-GFP-TACC3KDP(L566,567A)-shTACC3 | addgene partial sequence | sequence record 137320 | T7 5'-TAATACGACTCACTATAGGG-3'
CCGGGCTGCAGGAATTCGAACGCTGACGTCATCAACCCGCTCCAAGGAATCGCGGGCCCAGTGTCACTAG
GCGGGAACACCCAGCGCGCGTGCGCCCTGGCAGGAAGATGGCTGTGAGGGACAGGGGAGTGGCGCCCTGC
AATATTTGCATGTCGCTATGTGTTCTGGGAAATCACCATAAACGTGAAATGTCTTTGGATTTGGGAATCT
TATAAGTTCTGTATGAGACCACAGATCCCCGTTACCGGAAGATCGTCTGTTCAAGAGACAGACGATCTTC
CGGTAACTTTTTGGAAAAGCTTATCGATACCGTCGACCTCGAGGGGGGGCCCGGTACCAGCTTTTGTTCC
CTTTAGTGAGGGTTAATTTCGAGCTTGGCGTAATCATGGTCATAGCTGTTTCCTGTGTGAAATTGTTATC
CGCTCACAATTCCACACAACATACGAGCCGGAAGCATAAAGTGTAAAGCCTGGGGTGCCTAATGAGTGAG
CTAACTCACATTAATTGCGTTGCGCTCACTGCCCGCTTTCCAGTCGGGAAACCTGTCGTGCCAGATAGTA
ATCAATTACGGGGTCATTAGTTCATAGCCCATATATGGAGTTCCGCGTTACATAACTTACGGTAAATGGC
CCGCCTGGCTGACCGCCCAACGACC
