>Addgene plasmid #69117 | pBrain-GFP-TACC3KDP(L566,567A)-shTACC3 | addgene partial sequence | sequence record 137875 | EGFP-C 5'-CATGGTCCTGCTGGAGTTCGTG-3'
AGTCCGGACTCAGATCTCGAGCTCAAGCTTCGAATTCTGCAGTCGACGGTACCGCGGGCCCGGGTATGAG
TCTGCAGGTCTTAAACGACAAAAATGTCAGCAATGAAAAAAATACAGAAAATTGCGACTTCCTGTTTTCG
CCACCAGAAGTTACAGGTAGGTCATCTGTTCTTCGTGTGTCACAGAAAGAAAATGTGCCACCCAAGAACC
TGGCCAAAGCTATGAAGGTGACTTTTCAGACACCTCTGCGGGATCCACAGACGCACAGGATTCTAAGTCC
TAGCATGGCCAGCAAACTTGAGGCTCCTTTCACTCAGGATGACACCCTTGGACTGGAAAACTCACACCCG
GTCTGGACACAGAAAGAGAACCAACAGCTCATCAAGGAAGTGGATGCCAAAACTACTCATGGAATTCTAC
AGAAACCAGTGGAGGCTGACACCGACCTCCTGGGGGATGCAAGCCCAGCCTTTGGGAGTGGCAGCTCCAG
CGAGTCTGGCCCAGGTGCCCTGGCTGACCTGGACTGCTCAAGCTCTTCCCAGAGCCCAGGAAGTTCTGAG
AACCAAATGGTGTCTCCAGGAAAAGTGTCTGGCAGCCCTGAGCAAGCCGTGGAGGAAAACCTTAGTTCCT
ATTCCTTAGACAGAAGAGTGACACCCGCCTCTGAGACCCTAGAAGACCCTTGCAGGACAGAGTCCCAGCA
CAAAGCGGAGACTCCGCACGGAGCCGAGGAAGAATGCAA
