>Addgene plasmid #69117 | pBrain-GFP-TACC3KDP(L566,567A)-shTACC3 Sequencing Result | analyzer sequence | sequence record 133136
ACTATAGGTCCGGTGGACAGGGGTGGGCCCCCAGGCGCGGGAACACCTGGGGGTGGGCCTGGCACAGGAA
TGTCCAGTGCTCCCAAGAAATCGAACTCCACAAGCTTGGCTTCCCGCGGACGTCCTGAGGGAGTCTCATT
TGCACCGTGCATGCTGCTGGTCTCGGTGGCCACGGGCACTGGTCTACCAGGACTGTCCCTCGCGGCGGGG
TCGAACTTGAGGTATAAGGACTGCTTCCTCAAGGCCGACTCCTTAAACGAGGAAGTTCCAAACTGCTCCA
GGTAATCCACCTCCGCGCCCGTGCCTAGAACCTCAGCGGGGTCTCTGAAGCTCTCCTCTTTCAGCTCCAA
GGCAGGCTGCCCCTGCTGATGGGTGGGCACTGGCTCACTGCCTGGACAGCTTGTGGGAAGCGAGGTGCTG
GCAGAGTTCAAGGCTCTCTCCTTGCTCTCTGCTGTTGGGGTCTCGGCTGCCAACTGCACCACAGGCGTGT
CCTCCGCTGAGGCTGAATGCAGCTGCTGGCTCAGACAGGGACCTGGCTCCTCCGTGGCAGGCCCAGCATG
CAACTGTTCAGCCGCTGGCTGGCCCAGCCTGGTCTCAGGGCTTTCTGGGGGCTGGGCCTCACTGCAACCA
GACTTGGTGTCACCTCCGAACGGGATGAAGTTTGGGTCATCCATTTTGTCCCAGTCGAGGTGGTAAGAGC
CCCGAGAAGCTGGCATGGGGGGGTCCTCTCCTGCTCCGCTCCTACCGTCGTCCTCCTCCACCTCCTGCGG
GGCCTTTTGCTGCCTCACTGCTGCTTTCCTCAAGGGAGGCTTGAGGCCGGACCTCTCTCCCAGTCTCCTT
GGTGG
